>Addgene plasmid #24342 | pUAS-GG | depositor full sequence | sequence record 11374 | Author sequence
CACCTAAATTGTAAGCGTTAATATTTTGTTAAAATTCGCGTTAAATTTTTGTTAAATCAGCTCATTTTTT
AACCAATAGGCCGAAATCGGCAAAATCCCTTATAAATCAAAAGAATAGACCGAGATAGGGT
[37 nt withheld, positions 132-168]
AAAGAACGTGGACTCCAACGTCAAAGG
[49 nt withheld, positions 196-244]
T
[91 nt withheld, positions 246-336]
G
[124 nt withheld, positions 338-461]
CCCATTCGCCATTCAGGCTGCGCAACTGTTGGGAAGGGCGATCGGTGCGGGCCTCTTCGCTATTACGCCA
GCTGGCGAAAGGGGGATGTGCTGCAAGGCGATTAAGTTGGGTAACGCCAGGGTTTTCCCAGTCACGACGT
TGTAAAACGACGGCCAGTGAATTGTAATACGACTCACTATAGGGCGAATTGGGATCCAAGCTTGCATGCC
TGCAGGTCGGAGTACTGTCCTCCGAGCGGAGTACTGTCCTCCGAGCGGAGTACTGTCCTCCGAGCGGAGT
ACTGTCCTCCGAGCGGAGTACTGTCCTCCGAGCGGAGACTCTAGCGAGCGCCGGAGTATAAATAGAGGCG
CTTCGTCTACGGAGCGACAATTCAATTCAAACAAGCAAAGTGAACACGTCGCTAAGCGAAAGCTAAGCAA
ATAAACAAGCGCAGCTGAACAAGCTAAACAATCTGCAGTAAAGTGCAAGTTAAAGTGAATCAATTAAAAG
TAACCAGCAACCAAGTAAATCAACTGCAACTACTGAAATCTGCCAAGAAGTAATTATTGAATACAAGAAG
AGAACTCTGAATAGGGAATTGGGAATTCGTTAACAGATCCGATATCCGCCACCATGGTGAGCAAGGGCGA
GGAGCTGTTCACCGGGGTGGTGCCCATCCTGGTCGAGCTGGACGGCGACGTAAACGGCCACAAGTTCAGC
GTGTCCGGCGAGGGCGAGGGCGATGCCACCTACGGCAAGCTGACCCTGAAGTTCATCTGCACCACCGGCA
AGCTGCCCGTGCCCTGGCCCACCCTCGTGACCACCCTGACCTACGGCGTGCAGTGCTTCAGCCGCTACCC
CGACCACATGAAGCAGCACGACTTCTTCAAGTCCGCCATGCCCGAAGGTTGGTATCAAAGATCTATAACT
TCGTATAGCATACATTATACGAAGTTATGGTTACAAGACAGGTTTAAGGAGACCAATAGAAACTGGGCAT
GTGGAGACAGAGAAGACTCTTGGGTTTCTGATAGGCACTGACTCTCTCTGCCTATTGGTCTATTTTCCCA
CCCTTAGGGTACGTCCAGGAGCGCACCATCTTCTTCAAGGACGACGGCAACTACAAGACCCGCGCCGAGG
TGAAGTTCGAGGGCGACACCCTGGTGAACCGCATCGAGCTGAAGGGCATCGACTTCAAGGAGGACGGCAA
CATCCTGGGGCACAAGCTGGAGTACAACTACAACAGCCACAACGTCTATATCATGGCCGACAAGCAGAAG
AACGGCATCAAGGCGAACTTCAAGATCCGCCACAACATCGAGGACGGCGGCGTGCAGCTCGCCGACCACT
ACCAGCAGAACACCCCCATCGGCGACGGCCCCGTGCTGCTGCCCGACAACCACTACCTGAGCACCCAGTC
CGCCCTGAGCAAAGACCCCAACGAGAAGCGCGATCACATGGTCCTGCTGGAGTTCGTGACCGCCGCCGGG
ATCACTCTCGGCATGGACGAGCTTTACAAGGATATCCCTGAATTCTAGATAACTGATCATAATCAGCCAT
ACCACATTTGTAGAGGTTTTACTTGCTTTAAAAAACCTCCCACACCTCCCCCTGAACCTGAAACATAAAA
TGAATGCAATTGTTGTTGTTAACTTGTTTATTGCAGCTTATAATGGTTACAAATAAAGCAATAGCATCAC
AAATTTCACAAATAAAGCATTTTTTTCACTGCATTCTAGTTGTGGTTTGTCCAAACTCATCAATGTATCT
TATTTAAATTGGGCGCGCCCAACTAGTTCTAGAGCGGCCGCCCACCGCGGTGGAGCTCCAGCTTTTGTTC
CCTTTAGTGAGGGTTAATTTCGAGCTTGGCGTAATCATGGTCATAGCTGTTTCCTGTGTGAAATTGTTAT
CCGCTCACAATTCCACACAACATACGAGCCGGAAGCATAAAGTGTAAAGCCTGGGGTGCCTAATGAGTGA
GCTAACTCACATTAATTGCGTTGCGCTCACTGCCCGCTTTCCAGTCGGGAAACCTGTCGTGCCAGCTGCA
TTAATGAATCGGCCAACGCGCGGGGAGAGGCGGTTTGCGTATTGGGCGCTCTTCCGCTTCCTCGCTCACT
GACTCGCTGCGCTCGGTCGTTCGGCTGCGGCGAGCGGTATCAGCTCACTCAAAGGCGGTAATACGGTTAT
CCACAGAATCAGGGGATAACGCAGGAAAGAACATGTGAGCAAAAGGCCAGCAAAAGGCCAGGAACCGTAA
AAAGGCCGCGTTGCTGGCGTTTTTCCATAGGCTCCGCCCCCCTGACGAGCATCACAAAAATCGACGCTCA
AGTCAGAGGTGGCGAAACCCGACAGGACTATAAAGATACCAGGCGTTTCCCCCTGGAAGCTCCCTCGTGC
GCTCTCCTGTTCCGACCCTGCCGCTTACCGGATACCTGTCCGCCTTTCTCCCTTCGGGAAGCGTGGCGCT
TTCTCATAGCTCACGCTGTAGGTATCTCAGTTCGGTGTAGGTCGTTCGCTCCAAGCTGGGCTGTGTGCAC
GAACCCCCCGTTCAGCCCGACCGCTGCGCCTTATCCGGTAACTATCGTCTTGAGTCCAACCCGGTAAGAC
ACGACTTATCGCCACTGGCAGCAGCCACTGGTAACAGGATTAGCAGAGCGAGGTATGTAGGCGGTGCTAC
AGAGTTCTTGAAGTGGTGGCCTAACTACGGCTACACTAGAAGGACAGTATTTGGTATCTGCGCTCTGCTG
AAGCCAGTTACCTTCGGAAAAAGAGTTGGTAGCTCTTGATCCGGCAAACAAACCACCGCTGGTAGCGGTG
GTTTTTTTGTTTGCAAGCAGCAGATTACGCGCAGAAAAAAAGGATCTCAAGAAGATCCTTTGATCTTTTC
TACGGGGTCTGACGCTCAGTGGAACGAAAACTCACGTTAAGGGATTTTGGTCATGAGATTATCAAAAAGG
ATCTTCACCTAGATCCTTTTAAATTAAAAATGAAGTTTTAAATCAATCTAAAGTATATATGAGTAAACTT
GGTCTGACAGTTACCAATGCTTAATCAGTGAGGCACCTATCTCAGCGATCTGTCTATTTCGTTCATCCAT
AGTTGCCTGACTCCCCGTCGTGTAGATAACTACGATACGGGAGGGCTTACCATCTGGCCCCAGTGCTGCA
ATGATACCGCGAGACCCACGCTCACCGGCTCCAGATTTATCAGCAATAAACCAGCCAGCCGGAAGGGCCG
AGCGCAGAAGTGGTCCTGCAACTTTATCCGCCTCCATCCAGTCTATTAATTGTTGCCGGGAAGCTAGAGT
AAGTAGTTCGCCAGTTAATAGTTTGCGCAACGTTGTTGCCATTGCTACAGGCATCGTGGTGTCACGCTCG
TCGTTTGGTATGGCTTCATTCAGCTCCGGTTCCCAACGATCAAGGCGAGTTACATGATCCCCCATGTTGT
GCAAAAAAGCGGTTAGCTCCTTCGGTCCTCCGATCGTTGTCAGAAGTAAGTTGGCCGCAGTGTTATCACT
CATGGTTATGGCAGCACTGCATAATTCTCTTACTGTCATGCCATCCGTAAGATGCTTTTCTGTGACTGGT
GAGTACTCAACCAAGTCATTCTGAGAATAGTGTATGCGGCGACCGAGTTGCTCTTGCCCGGCGTCAATAC
GGGATAATACCGCGCCACATAGCAGAACTTTAAAAGTGCTCATCATTGGAAAACGTTCTTCGGGGCGAAA
ACTCTCAAGGATCTTACCGCTGTTGAGATCCAGTTCGATGTAACCCACTCGTGCACCCAACTGATCTTCA
GCATCTTTTACTTTCACCAGCGTTTCTGGGTGAGCAAAAACAGGAAGGCAAAATGCCGCAAAAAAGGGAA
TAAGGGCGACACGGAAATGTTGAATACTCATACTCTTCCTTTTTCAATATTATTGAAGCATTTATCAGGG
TTATTGTCTCATGAGCGGATACATATTTGAATGTATTTAGAAAAATAAACAAATAGGGGTTCCGCGCACA
TTTCCCCGAAAAGTGC
Features (pLannotate 1.2.2; 21 found; start..end, strand, type, name):
     33..461     -  rep_origin     f1 ori (sequence partly withheld): f1 bacteriophage origin of replication; arrow indicates direction of (+) strand synthesis
    466..623     -  CDS            lacZα (fragment): LacZα fragment of β-galactosidase; lacZ fragment
    626..644     +  promoter       T7 promoter: promoter for bacteriophage T7 RNA polymerase
    659..680     -  misc_feature   MCS (fragment): pUC18/19 multiple cloning site
    679..773     +  protein_bind   5X UAS: five tandem copies of the "ScaI site" 17-mer CGGAGTACTGTCCTCCG, an upstream activating sequence (UAS) that efficiently binds yeast Gal4 (Webster et al., 1988; Pfeiffer et al., 2010) GAL4
    792..1030    +  promoter       hsp70 promoter: Drosophila melanogaster hsp70Bb promoter
   1075..1377    +  CDS            BFPsol (fragment): BFPsol is a fluorescent protein published in 2006, derived from Aequorea victoria.
   1366..1399    +  protein_bind   loxP: Cre-mediated recombination occurs in the 8-bp core sequence (GCATACAT). Cre recombinase
   1400..1479    +  intron         chimeric intron (fragment): chimera between introns from human β-globin and immunoglobulin heavy chain genes
   1512..1961    +  CDS            SGFP2(206A) (fragment): SGFP2(206A) is a basic (constitutively fluorescent) green fluorescent protein published in 2007, derived from Aequorea victoria. It has moderate acid sensitivity.
   1985..2069    +  CDS            large T antigen (fragment): large T antigen from SV40 (simian virus 40)
   2092..2213    +  polyA_signal   SV40 poly(A) signal: SV40 polyadenylation signal
   2233..2269    -  misc_feature   MCS (fragment): pBluescript multiple cloning site
   2282..2300    -  promoter       T3 promoter: promoter for bacteriophage T3 RNA polymerase
   2345..2361    -  protein_bind   lac operator: The lac repressor binds to the lac operator to inhibit transcription in E. coli. This inhibition can be relieved by adding lactose or isopropyl-β-D-thiogalactopyranoside (IPTG). lac repressor encoded by lacI
   2369..2399    -  promoter       lac promoter: promoter for the E. coli lac operon
   2414..2435    -  protein_bind   CAP binding site: CAP binding activates transcription in the presence of cAMP. E. coli catabolite activator protein
   2448..2540    -  CDS            lacI (fragment): lac repressor; lacI; The lac repressor binds to the lac operator to inhibit transcription in E. coli. This inhibition can be relieved by adding lactose or isopropyl-β-D-thiogalactopyranoside (IPTG).
   2723..3311    -  rep_origin     ori: high-copy-number ColE1/pMB1/pBR322/pUC origin of replication
   3482..4342    -  CDS            AmpR: β-lactamase; bla; confers resistance to ampicillin, carbenicillin, and related antibiotics
   4343..4447    -  promoter       AmpR promoter: bla
