[The description below was written by a language model from this plasmid's Addgene catalogue record and pLannotate feature annotations shown in this document.]
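Description:
pUAS-GG is a 4,467-nt reporter plasmid built on pBluescript SK(+), catalogued as an empty backbone of the mammalian expression type. It is propagated in E. coli through the high-copy ColE1/pUC origin and selected with ampicillin via the β-lactamase gene and its own promoter. The backbone also retains the f1 phage origin, the flanking T7 and T3 promoters, and remnants of the lac promoter/operator and lacZα region interrupted by the inserted cassette.

The payload is a GAL4-responsive GFP reporter. A fragment taken from the Drosophila vector pUAST, carrying five tandem GAL4 binding sites (5X UAS) and the minimal Drosophila hsp70 promoter, was placed in the BamHI site upstream of "GG", an optimized GFP coding sequence split in two by an intron. According to the depositor, this cloning leaves a hybrid BglII/BamHI junction in front of the GFP. In the feature table the two halves of GFP appear as fragments matched to related Aequorea-derived fluorescent proteins (BFPsol and SGFP2), which most likely reflects sequence similarity rather than distinct reporters. Between them lie a loxP site and part of a chimeric β-globin/immunoglobulin intron, so splicing is needed to reconstitute an intact GFP open reading frame. A short SV40 large T antigen fragment and an SV40 polyadenylation signal follow the reporter.

Expression should depend on GAL4 binding the UAS sites, since the minimal promoter has little activity on its own. The record does not give a specific use, but the associated publication describes the Q system, a repressible binary expression system, which suggests pUAS-GG served as a GAL4-dependent fluorescent readout in transfected cells alongside that system.
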