Addgene plasmid #24342: pUAS-GG
Purpose: (Empty Backbone)
Depositing lab: Liqun Luo. Depositing organization: Stanford University. Publication: The Q system: a repressible binary system for transgene expression, lineage tracing, and mosaic analysis. Potter CJ, Tasic B, Russler EV, Liang L, Luo L. Cell. 2010 Apr 30. 141(3):536-48. 10.1016/j.cell.2010.02.025 PubMed 20434990.
Backbone
  Vector backbone: pBluescript SK(+)
  Backbone size (bp): 3000
  Modifications to backbone: GFP split with an intron (GG)
  Vector type: Mammalian Expression
Growth in bacteria
  Bacterial resistance: Ampicillin, 100 μg/mL
  Growth temperature: 37°C
  Growth strain: DH5alpha
  Copy number: High Copy
Gene/Insert
  Gene/Insert name: None
  Tag / fusion protein: 5XGAL4 (N terminal on backbone)
  Cloning method: Restriction Enzyme; 5′ cloning site BamHI (not destroyed); 3′ cloning site BglII (unknown if destroyed)
  Sequencing primers: 5′ GFP-N
Terms and licenses: Academic/Nonprofit Terms; Industry Terms: Not Available to Industry
Depositor comments: The BamHI/BglI fragment from pUAST (Brand and Perrimon, 1993), containing 5 copies of a GAL4 binding site and the Drosophila hsp70 minimal promoter was subcloned into BamHI site of pBluescript containing an optimized GFP split with an intron (GG) (Zong et al., 2005). This strategy generates a hybrid BglII/BamHI site in front of the GFP.
How to cite: pUAS-GG was a gift from Liqun Luo (Addgene plasmid # 24342 ; http://n2t.net/addgene:24342 ; RRID:Addgene_24342)
