>Addgene plasmid #24342 | pUAS-GG | addgene partial sequence | sequence record 30086 | 24342 with T7
TTGCTGCCTGCAGGTCGGAGTACTGTCCTCCGAGCGGAGTACTGTCCTCCGAGCGGAGTACTGTCCTCCG
AGCGGAGTACTGTCCTCCGAGCGGAGTACTGTCCTCCGAGCGGAGACTCTAGCGAGCGCCGGAGTATAAA
TAGAGGCGCTTCGTCTACGGAGCGACAATTCAATTCAAACAAGCAAAGTGAACACGTCGCTAAGCGAAAG
CTAAGCAAATAAACAAGCGCAGCTGAACAAGCTAAACAATCTGCAGTAAAGTGCAAGTTAAAGTGAATCA
ATTAAAAGTAACCAGCAACCAAGTAAATCAACTGCAACTACTGAAATCTGCCAAGAAGTAATTATTGAAT
ACAAGAAGAGAACTCTGAATAGGGAATTGGGAATTCGTTAACAGATCCGATATCCGCCACCATGGTGAGC
AAGGGCGAGGAGCTGTTCACCGGGGTGGTGCCCATCCTGGTCGAGCTGGACGGCGACGTAAACGGCCACA
AGTTCAGCGTGTCCGGCGAGGGCGAGGGCGATGCCACCTACGGCAAGCTGACCCTGAAGTTCATCTGCAC
CACCGGCAAGCTGCCCGTGCCCTGGCCCACCCTCGTGACCACCCTGACCTACGGCGTGCAGTGCTTCAGC
CGCTACCCCGACA
