>Addgene plasmid #24342 | pUAS-GG | addgene partial sequence | sequence record 30087 | 24342 with SV40pA-R
CAGTTAACAACAACAATTGCATTCATTTTATGTTTCAGGTTCAGGGGGAGGTGTGGGAGGTTTTTTAAAG
CAAGTAAAACCTCTACAAATGTGGTATGGCTGATTATGATCAGTTATCTAGAATTCAGGGATATCCTTGT
AAAGCTCGTCCATGCCGAGAGTGATCCCGGCGGCGGTCACGAACTCCAGCAGGACCATGTGATCGCGCTT
CTCGTTGGGGTCTTTGCTCAGGGCGGACTGGGTGCTCAGGTAGTGGTTGTCGGGCAGCAGCACGGGGCCG
TCGCCGATGGGGGTGTTCTGCTGGTAGTGGTCGGCGAGCTGCACGCCGCCGTCCTCGATGTTGTGGCGGA
TCTTGAAGTTCGCCTTGATGCCGTTCTTCTGCTTGTCGGCCATGATATAGACGTTGTGGCTGTTGTAGTT
GTACTCCAGCTTGTGCCCCAGGATGTTGCCGTCCTCCTTGAAGTCGATGCCCTTCAGCTCGATGCGGTTC
ACCAGGGTGTCGCCCTCGAACTTCACCTCGGCGCGGGTCTTGTAGTTGCCGTCGTCCTTGAAGAAGATGG
TGCGCTCCTGGACGTACCCTAAGGGTGGGAAAATAGACCAATAGGCAGAGAGAGTCAGTGCCTATCAGAA
ACCCAAGAGTCTTCTCTGTCTCCACATG
